Addgene plasmid #165493: pAAV-CaMKII-2xLyn-ERex-Venus(Y145W)-bPAC(F198Y)
Purpose: Neuronal expression of PACmn with dark Venus, a photoactivatable adenylyl cyclase derived from bPAC, membrane-anchored, no/reduced dark activity
Depositing lab: Thomas Oertner. Depositing organization: Universitaetsklinikum Hamburg-Eppendorf. Publication: PACmn for improved optogenetic control of intracellular cAMP. Yang S, Constantin OM, Sachidanandan D, Hofmann H, Kunz TC, Kozjak-Pavlovic V, Oertner TG, Nagel G, Kittel RJ, Gee CE, Gao S. BMC Biol. 2021 Oct 18;19(1):227. doi: 10.1186/s12915-021-01151-9. PubMed 34663304.
Backbone
  Vector backbone: pAAV
  Backbone manufacturer: Stratagene
  Backbone size w/o insert (bp): 5985
  Total vector size (bp): 7286
  Vector type: Mammalian Expression, AAV
Growth in bacteria
  Bacterial resistance: Ampicillin, 100 μg/mL
  Growth temperature: 37°C
  Growth strain: NEB Stable
  Copy number: High Copy
Gene/Insert
  Gene/Insert name: 2xLyn-ERex-Venus(Y145W)-bPAC(F198Y) (alt name: PACmn (darkVenus))
  Species: Synthetic; Beggiatoa
  Insert size (bp): 1902
  Promoter: CaMKII
  Tag / fusion protein: darkVenus
  Cloning method: Restriction Enzyme; 5′ cloning site EcoRI (not destroyed); 3′ cloning site HindIII (not destroyed)
  Sequencing primers: 5′ caagggcgaggagctgttca; 3′ CCGGTGGCTCTGGGTGATG
Resource information
  A portion of this plasmid was derived from a plasmid made by: Insert was assembled in the lab of Georg Nagel
Terms and licenses: Academic/Nonprofit Terms; Industry Terms: Not Available to Industry
Depositor comments: This plasmid is identical to PACmn but with expression in excitatory neurons and a point mutation in Venus to reduce fluorescence by about 90% to facilitate combining with fluorescent indicators etc. It was not used in the original publication.
How to cite: pAAV-CaMKII-2xLyn-ERex-Venus(Y145W)-bPAC(F198Y) was a gift from Thomas Oertner (Addgene plasmid # 165493 ; http://n2t.net/addgene:165493 ; RRID:Addgene_165493)
