[The description below was written by a language model from this plasmid's Addgene catalogue record and pLannotate feature annotations shown in this document.]
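Description:
pAAV-CaMKII-2xLyn-ERex-Venus(Y145W)-bPAC(F198Y) is an AAV transfer plasmid of about 7.3 kb, built on the Stratagene pAAV backbone, for expressing the optogenetic tool PACmn in neurons. It is propagated in bacteria through a high-copy ColE1/pUC-type origin with ampicillin selection (AmpR under its own bla promoter), and it also carries an f1/M13 phage origin. The expression cassette lies between AAV2 inverted terminal repeats, which allow it to be packaged into recombinant AAV particles. In the depositor's sequence both ITRs are annotated as intact. In the repository's sequencing result, the upstream ITR is detected only as short fragments. This could reflect either the difficulty of sequencing these repeats or a partial deletion, and the record does not say which.

The mouse CaMKIIα promoter drives the cassette and, according to the depositor, directs expression to excitatory neurons. The roughly 1.9 kb synthetic insert encodes a fusion of two Lyn-derived membrane-anchoring motifs, an element named ERex (presumably an ER export signal), Venus carrying Y145W, and the Beggiatoa photoactivated adenylyl cyclase bPAC carrying F198Y. Only the Venus portion is annotated in the feature tables. The bPAC coding region presumably occupies the unannotated stretch between Venus and the WPRE. The WPRE and a human growth hormone polyadenylation signal follow the insert to enhance transcript stability and processing.

PACmn is membrane-anchored and is described as having no or reduced cyclase activity in the dark, so cAMP production can be controlled with light. The Y145W "dark Venus" mutation lowers the tag's fluorescence by about 90%, which makes it easier to combine the tool with fluorescent indicators. The depositor notes that this variant was not used in the original publication.
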