Features (pLannotate 1.2.2; 14 found; start..end, strand, type, name):
      5..1293    +  promoter       CaMKII promoter: promoter for the mouse calcium/calmodulin-dependent kinase II α subunit
   1419..2132    +  CDS            Venus: Venus is a basic (constitutively fluorescent) yellow fluorescent protein published in 2002, derived from Aequorea victoria. It is reported to be a rapidly-maturing weak dimer with moderate acid sensitivity.
   3210..3798    +  misc_feature   WPRE: woodchuck hepatitis virus posttranscriptional regulatory element
   3799..3819    +  misc_feature   MCS (fragment): pBluescript multiple cloning site
   3878..4354    +  polyA_signal   hGH poly(A) signal: human growth hormone polyadenylation signal
   4394..4534    +  repeat_region  AAV2 ITR: inverted terminal repeat of adeno-associated virus serotype 2 inverted
   4539..4590    -  misc_feature   bom (fragment): basis of mobility region from pBR322
   4609..4989    +  rep_origin     M13 ori (sequence partly withheld): M13 bacteriophage origin of replication; arrow indicates direction of (+) strand synthesis
   5065..5114    -  misc_feature   bom (fragment): basis of mobility region from pBR322
   5216..5251    -  CDS            rop (fragment): Rop protein, which maintains plasmids at low copy number; rop
   5346..5450    +  promoter       AmpR promoter: bla
   5451..6311    +  CDS            AmpR: β-lactamase; bla; confers resistance to ampicillin, carbenicillin, and related antibiotics
   6482..7070    +  rep_origin     ori: high-copy-number ColE1/pMB1/pBR322/pUC origin of replication
   7132..7272    -  repeat_region  AAV2 ITR: inverted terminal repeat of adeno-associated virus serotype 2 inverted
>Addgene plasmid #165493 | pAAV-CaMKII-2xLyn-ERex-Venus(Y145W)-bPAC(F198Y) | depositor full sequence | sequence record 321719 | pAAV-CaMKII-2xLyn-ERex-Venus(Y145W)-bPAC(F198Y) sequence 7286 bps
TTAACATTATGGCCTTAGGTCACTTCATCTCCATGGGGTTCTTCTTCTGATTTTCTAGAAAATGAGATGG
GGGTGCAGAGAGCTTCCTCAGTGACCTGCCCAGGGTCACATCAGAAATGTCAGAGCTAGAACTTGAACTC
AGATTACTAATCTTAAATTCCATGCCTTGGGGGCATGCAAGTACGATATACAGAAGGAGTGAACTCATTA
GGGCAGATGACCAATGAGTTTAGGAAAGAAGAGTCCAGGGCAGGGTACATCTACACCACCCGCCCAGCCC
TGGGTGAGTCCAGCCACGTTCACCTCATTATAGTTGCCTCTCTCCAGTCCTACCTTGACGGGAAGCACAA
GCAGAAACTGGGACAGGAGCCCCAGGAGACCAAATCTTCATGGTCCCTCTGGGAGGATGGGTGGGGAGAG
CTGTGGCAGAGGCCTCAGGAGGGGCCCTGCTGCTCAGTGGTGACAGATAGGGGTGAGAAAGCAGACAGAG
TCATTCCGTCAGCATTCTGGGTCTGTTTGGTACTTCTTCTCACGCTAAGGTGGCGGTGTGATATGCACAA
TGGCTAAAAAGCAGGGAGAGCTGGAAAGAAACAAGGACAGAGACAGAGGCCAAGTCAACCAGACCAATTC
CCAGAGGAAGCAAAGAAACCATTACAGAGACTACAAGGGGGAAGGGAAGGAGAGATGAATTAGCTTCCCC
TGTAAACCTTAGAACCCAGCTGTTGCCAGGGCAACGGGGCAATACCTGTCTCTTCAGAGGAGATGAAGTT
GCCAGGGTAACTACATCCTGTCTTTCTCAAGGACCATCCCAGAATGTGGCACCCACTAGCCGTTACCATA
GCAACTGCCTCTTTGCCCCACTTAATCCCATCCCGTCTGTTAAAAGGGCCCTATAGTTGGAGGTGGGGGA
GGTAGGAAGAGCGATGATCACTTGTGGACTAAGTTTGTTCGCATCCCCTTCTCCAACCCCCTCAGTACAT
CACCCTGGGGGAACAGGGTCCACTTGCTCCTGGGCCCACACAGTCCTGCAGTATTGTGTATATAAGGCCA
GGGCAAAGAGGAGCAGGTTTTAAAGTGAAAGGCAGGCAGGTGTTGGGGAGGCAGTTACCGGGGCAACGGG
AACAGGGCGTTTCGGAGGTGGTTGCCATGGGGACCTGGATGCTGACGAAGGCTCGCGAGGCTGTGAGCAG
CCACAGTGCCCTGCTCAGAAGCCCCAAGCTCGTCAGTCAAGCCGGTTCTCCGTTTGCACTCAGGAGCACG
GGCAGGCGAGTGGCCCCTAGTTCTGGGGGCAGCTCGAATTCGCGGCCGCCACCATGGGATGTATCAAATC
GAAAGGTAAGGACAGCCTGTCAGGAAGTGGTTGCATTAAGAGCAAGGGAAAGGATTCGTTCTGCTATGAA
AATGAAGTTGCCAGATCTGTGAGCAAGGGCGAGGAGCTGTTCACCGGGGTGGTGCCCATCCTGGTCGAGC
TGGACGGCGACGTAAACGGCCACAAGTTCAGCGTGTCCGGCGAGGGCGAGGGCGATGCCACCTACGGCAA
GCTGACCCTGAAGCTGATCTGCACCACCGGCAAGCTGCCCGTGCCCTGGCCCACCCTCGTGACCACCCTG
GGCTACGGCCTGCAGTGCTTCGCCCGCTACCCCGACCACATGAAGCAGCACGACTTCTTCAAGTCCGCCA
TGCCCGAAGGCTACGTCCAGGAGCGCACCATCTTCTTCAAGGACGACGGCAACTACAAGACCCGCGCCGA
GGTGAAGTTCGAGGGCGACACCCTGGTGAACCGCATCGAGCTGAAGGGCATCGACTTCAAGGAGGACGGC
AACATCCTGGGGCACAAGCTGGAGTACAACTGGAACAGCCACAACGTCTATATCACCGCCGACAAGCAGA
AGAACGGCATCAAGGCCAACTTCAAGATCCGCCACAACATCGAGGACGGCGGCGTGCAGCTCGCCGACCA
CTACCAGCAGAACACCCCCATCGGCGACGGCCCCGTGCTGCTGCCCGACAACCACTACCTGAGCTACCAG
TCCGCCCTGAGCAAAGACCCCAACGAGAAGCGCGATCACATGGTCCTGCTGGAGTTCGTGACCGCCGCCG
GGATCACTCTCGGCATGGACGAGCTGTACAAGCTCGAGAAGATGAAGCGGCTGGTGTACATCAGCAAGAT
CAGCGGCCACCTGAGCCTGGAAGAGATCCAGCGGATCGGCAAGGTGTCCATCAAGAACAACCAGCGGGAC
AACATCACCGGCGTGCTGCTGTACCTGCAGGGCCTGTTCTTCCAGATCCTGGAAGGCGAGAACGAGAAGG
TGGACAAGCTGTACAAGAAAATCCTGGTGGACGACCGGCACACCAACATCCTGTGCCTGAAAACCGAGTA
CGACATCACCGACCGGATGTTCCCCAACTGGGCCATGAAAACCATCAACCTGAACGAGAACAGCGAGCTG
ATGATCCAGCCCATCAAGAGCCTGCTGCAGACCATCACCCAGAGCCACCGGGTGCTGGAAAAGTACATGC
CCGCCAGAGTGATCTACCTGATCAACCAGGGCATCAACCCCCTGACCGTGGAGCCCCAGCTGGTCGAGAA
GATCATCTTCTTCAGCGACATCCTGGCCTTCAGCACCCTGACCGAGAAGCTGCCCGTGAACGAGGTGGTC
ATCCTGGTCAACCGGTACTTCAGCATCTGCACCCGGATCATCAGCGCCTACGGCGGCGAAGTGACCAAAT
ATATTGGCGATTGCGTGATGGCCAGCTTCACCAAAGAGCAGGGCGACGCCGCCATCCGGACCAGCCTGGA
CATCATCTCCGAGCTGAAGCAGCTGCGGCACCACGTGGAGGCCACCAACCCCCTGCACCTGCTGTACACC
GGCATCGGCCTGAGCTACGGCCACGTGATCGAGGGCAACATGGGCAGCAGCCTGAAGATGGACCACACCC
TGCTGGGGGACGCCGTGAACGTGGCCGCCAGGCTGGAAGCCCTGACAAGACAGCTGCCCTACGCCCTGGC
CTTTACAGCCGGCGTGAAGAAGTGCTGCCAGGCCCAGTGGACCTTCATCAACCTGGGAGCCCACCAGGTC
AAGGGCAAGCAGGAAGCCATCGAGGTCTACACCGTGAATGAGGCCCAGAAGTACTACGACACCCTGCAGA
TCACCCAGCTGATCCGGCAGACCCTGGAAAACGACAAGTAAACTAGTAAGCTTATCGATAATCAACCTCT
GGATTACAAAATTTGTGAAAGATTGACTGGTATTCTTAACTATGTTGCTCCTTTTACGCTATGTGGATAC
GCTGCTTTAATGCCTTTGTATCATGCTATTGCTTCCCGTATGGCTTTCATTTTCTCCTCCTTGTATAAAT
CCTGGTTGCTGTCTCTTTATGAGGAGTTGTGGCCCGTTGTCAGGCAACGTGGCGTGGTGTGCACTGTGTT
TGCTGACGCAACCCCCACTGGTTGGGGCATTGCCACCACCTGTCAGCTCCTTTCCGGGACTTTCGCTTTC
CCCCTCCCTATTGCCACGGCGGAACTCATCGCCGCCTGCCTTGCCCGCTGCTGGACAGGGGCTCGGCTGT
TGGGCACTGACAATTCCGTGGTGTTGTCGGGGAAATCATCGTCCTTTCCTTGGCTGCTCGCCTGTGTTGC
CACCTGGATTCTGCGCGGGACGTCCTTCTGCTACGTCCCTTCGGCCCTCAATCCAGCGGACCTTCCTTCC
CGCGGCCTGCTGCCGGCTCTGCGGCCTCTTCCGCGTCTTCGCCTTCGCCCTCAGACGAGTCGGATCTCCC
TTTGGGCCGCCTCCCCGCATCGATACCGTCGACCTCGAGACGCGATCGCGGCGCGCCGGCCTCTCTGGCC
TCGACCTCGAGTCTAGAGATGATCTACGGGTGGCATCCCTGTGACCCCTCCCCAGTGCCTCTCCTGGCCC
TGGAAGTTGCCACTCCAGTGCCCACCAGCCTTGTCCTAATAAAATTAAGTTGCATCATTTTGTCTGACTA
GGTGTCCTTCTATAATATTATGGGGTGGAGGGGGGTGGTATGGAGCAAGGGGCAAGTTGGGAAGACAACC
TGTAGGGCCTGCGGGGTCTATTGGGAACCAAGCTGGAGTGCAGTGGCACAATCTTGGCTCACTGCAATCT
CCGCCTCCTGGGTTCAAGCGATTCTCCTGCCTCAGCCTCCCGAGTTGTTGGGATTCCAGGCATGCATGAC
CAGGCTCAGCTAATTTTTGTTTTTTTGGTAGAGACGGGGTTTCACCATATTGGCCAGGCTGGTCTCCAAC
TCCTAATCTCAGGTGATCTACCCACCTTGGCCTCCCAAATTGCTGGGATTACAGGCGTGAACCACTGCTC
CCTTCCCTGTCCTTCTGATTTTGTAGGTAACCACGTGCGGACCGAGCGGCCGCAGGAACCCCTAGTGATG
GAGTTGGCCACTCCCTCTCTGCGCGCTCGCTCGCTCACTGAGGCCGGGCGACCAAAGGTCGCCCGACGCC
CGGGCTTTGCCCGGGCGGCCTCAGTGAGCGAGCGAGCGCGCAGCTGCCTGCAGGGGCGCCTGATGCGGTA
TTTTCTCCTTACGCATCTGTGCGGTATTTCACACCGCATA
[142 nt withheld, positions 4591-4732]
C
[141 nt withheld, positions 4734-4874]
CCTTTGACGTTGGAGTCCACGTTCTTT
[37 nt withheld, positions 4902-4938]
ACCCTATCTCGGGCTATTCTTTTGATTTATAAGGGATTTTGCCGATTTCGGCCTATTGGTTAAAAAATGA
GCTGATTTAACAAAAATTTAACGCGAATTTTAACAAAATATTAACGTTTACAATTTTATGGTGCACTCTC
AGTACAATCTGCTCTGATGCCGCATAGTTAAGCCAGCCCCGACACCCGCCAACACCCGCTGACGCGCCCT
GACGGGCTTGTCTGCTCCCGGCATCCGCTTACAGACAAGCTGTGACCGTCTCCGGGAGCTGCATGTGTCA
GAGGTTTTCACCGTCATCACCGAAACGCGCGAGACGAAAGGGCCTCGTGATACGCCTATTTTTATAGGTT
AATGTCATGATAATAATGGTTTCTTAGACGTCAGGTGGCACTTTTCGGGGAAATGTGCGCGGAACCCCTA
TTTGTTTATTTTTCTAAATACATTCAAATATGTATCCGCTCATGAGACAATAACCCTGATAAATGCTTCA
ATAATATTGAAAAAGGAAGAGTATGAGTATTCAACATTTCCGTGTCGCCCTTATTCCCTTTTTTGCGGCA
TTTTGCCTTCCTGTTTTTGCTCACCCAGAAACGCTGGTGAAAGTAAAAGATGCTGAAGATCAGTTGGGTG
CACGAGTGGGTTACATCGAACTGGATCTCAACAGCGGTAAGATCCTTGAGAGTTTTCGCCCCGAAGAACG
TTTTCCAATGATGAGCACTTTTAAAGTTCTGCTATGTGGCGCGGTATTATCCCGTATTGACGCCGGGCAA
GAGCAACTCGGTCGCCGCATACACTATTCTCAGAATGACTTGGTTGAGTACTCACCAGTCACAGAAAAGC
ATCTTACGGATGGCATGACAGTAAGAGAATTATGCAGTGCTGCCATAACCATGAGTGATAACACTGCGGC
CAACTTACTTCTGACAACGATCGGAGGACCGAAGGAGCTAACCGCTTTTTTGCACAACATGGGGGATCAT
GTAACTCGCCTTGATCGTTGGGAACCGGAGCTGAATGAAGCCATACCAAACGACGAGCGTGACACCACGA
TGCCTGTAGCAATGGCAACAACGTTGCGCAAACTATTAACTGGCGAACTACTTACTCTAGCTTCCCGGCA
ACAATTAATAGACTGGATGGAGGCGGATAAAGTTGCAGGACCACTTCTGCGCTCGGCCCTTCCGGCTGGC
TGGTTTATTGCTGATAAATCTGGAGCCGGTGAGCGTGGGTCTCGCGGTATCATTGCAGCACTGGGGCCAG
ATGGTAAGCCCTCCCGTATCGTAGTTATCTACACGACGGGGAGTCAGGCAACTATGGATGAACGAAATAG
ACAGATCGCTGAGATAGGTGCCTCACTGATTAAGCATTGGTAACTGTCAGACCAAGTTTACTCATATATA
CTTTAGATTGATTTAAAACTTCATTTTTAATTTAAAAGGATCTAGGTGAAGATCCTTTTTGATAATCTCA
TGACCAAAATCCCTTAACGTGAGTTTTCGTTCCACTGAGCGTCAGACCCCGTAGAAAAGATCAAAGGATC
TTCTTGAGATCCTTTTTTTCTGCGCGTAATCTGCTGCTTGCAAACAAAAAAACCACCGCTACCAGCGGTG
GTTTGTTTGCCGGATCAAGAGCTACCAACTCTTTTTCCGAAGGTAACTGGCTTCAGCAGAGCGCAGATAC
CAAATACTGTCCTTCTAGTGTAGCCGTAGTTAGGCCACCACTTCAAGAACTCTGTAGCACCGCCTACATA
CCTCGCTCTGCTAATCCTGTTACCAGTGGCTGCTGCCAGTGGCGATAAGTCGTGTCTTACCGGGTTGGAC
TCAAGACGATAGTTACCGGATAAGGCGCAGCGGTCGGGCTGAACGGGGGGTTCGTGCACACAGCCCAGCT
TGGAGCGAACGACCTACACCGAACTGAGATACCTACAGCGTGAGCTATGAGAAAGCGCCACGCTTCCCGA
AGGGAGAAAGGCGGACAGGTATCCGGTAAGCGGCAGGGTCGGAACAGGAGAGCGCACGAGGGAGCTTCCA
GGGGGAAACGCCTGGTATCTTTATAGTCCTGTCGGGTTTCGCCACCTCTGACTTGAGCGTCGATTTTTGT
GATGCTCGTCAGGGGGGCGGAGCCTATGGAAAAACGCCAGCAACGCGGCCTTTTTACGGTTCCTGGCCTT
TTGCTGGCCTTTTGCTCACATGTCCTGCAGGCAGCTGCGCGCTCGCTCGCTCACTGAGGCCGCCCGGGCA
AAGCCCGGGCGTCGGGCGACCTTTGGTCGCCCGGCCTCAGTGAGCGAGCGAGCGCGCAGAGAGGGAGTGG
CCAACTCCATCACTAGGGGTTCCTGCGGCCGCACGCGT
