Features (pLannotate 1.2.2; 15 found; start..end, strand, type, name):
     12..39      +  repeat_region  AAV2 ITR (fragment): inverted terminal repeat of adeno-associated virus serotype 2 inverted
     68..95      +  repeat_region  AAV2 ITR (fragment): inverted terminal repeat of adeno-associated virus serotype 2 inverted
    149..1437    +  promoter       CaMKII promoter: promoter for the mouse calcium/calmodulin-dependent kinase II α subunit
   1563..2276    +  CDS            Venus: Venus is a basic (constitutively fluorescent) yellow fluorescent protein published in 2002, derived from Aequorea victoria. It is reported to be a rapidly-maturing weak dimer with moderate acid sensitivity.
   3355..3943    +  misc_feature   WPRE: woodchuck hepatitis virus posttranscriptional regulatory element
   3944..3964    +  misc_feature   MCS (fragment): pBluescript multiple cloning site
   4030..4506    +  polyA_signal   hGH poly(A) signal: human growth hormone polyadenylation signal
   4546..4686    +  repeat_region  AAV2 ITR: inverted terminal repeat of adeno-associated virus serotype 2 inverted
   4691..4742    -  misc_feature   bom (fragment): basis of mobility region from pBR322
   4761..5216    +  rep_origin     f1 ori (sequence partly withheld): f1 bacteriophage origin of replication; arrow indicates direction of (+) strand synthesis
   5217..5266    -  misc_feature   bom (fragment): basis of mobility region from pBR322
   5368..5403    -  CDS            rop (fragment): Rop protein, which maintains plasmids at low copy number; rop
   5498..5602    +  promoter       AmpR promoter: bla
   5603..6463    +  CDS            AmpR: β-lactamase; bla; confers resistance to ampicillin, carbenicillin, and related antibiotics
   6634..7222    +  rep_origin     ori: high-copy-number ColE1/pMB1/pBR322/pUC origin of replication
>Addgene plasmid #165493 | pAAV-CaMKII-2xLyn-ERex-Venus(Y145W)-bPAC(F198Y) | addgene full sequence | sequence record 330312 | Addgene NGS Result
CCTGCAGGCAGCTGCGCGCTCGCTCGCTCACTGAGGCCGCCCGGGCGTCGGGCGACCTTTGGTCGCCCGG
CCTCAGTGAGCGAGCGAGCGCGCAGAGAGGGAGTGGCCAACTCCATCACTAGGGGTTCCTGCGGCCGCAC
GCGTTTAACATTATGGCCTTAGGTCACTTCATCTCCATGGGGTTCTTCTTCTGATTTTCTAGAAAATGAG
ATGGGGGTGCAGAGAGCTTCCTCAGTGACCTGCCCAGGGTCACATCAGAAATGTCAGAGCTAGAACTTGA
ACTCAGATTACTAATCTTAAATTCCATGCCTTGGGGGCATGCAAGTACGATATACAGAAGGAGTGAACTC
ATTAGGGCAGATGACCAATGAGTTTAGGAAAGAAGAGTCCAGGGCAGGGTACATCTACACCACCCGCCCA
GCCCTGGGTGAGTCCAGCCACGTTCACCTCATTATAGTTGCCTCTCTCCAGTCCTACCTTGACGGGAAGC
ACAAGCAGAAACTGGGACAGGAGCCCCAGGAGACCAAATCTTCATGGTCCCTCTGGGAGGATGGGTGGGG
AGAGCTGTGGCAGAGGCCTCAGGAGGGGCCCTGCTGCTCAGTGGTGACAGATAGGGGTGAGAAAGCAGAC
AGAGTCATTCCGTCAGCATTCTGGGTCTGTTTGGTACTTCTTCTCACGCTAAGGTGGCGGTGTGATATGC
ACAATGGCTAAAAAGCAGGGAGAGCTGGAAAGAAACAAGGACAGAGACAGAGGCCAAGTCAACCAGACCA
ATTCCCAGAGGAAGCAAAGAAACCATTACAGAGACTACAAGGGGGAAGGGAAGGAGAGATGAATTAGCTT
CCCCTGTAAACCTTAGAACCCAGCTGTTGCCAGGGCAACGGGGCAATACCTGTCTCTTCAGAGGAGATGA
AGTTGCCAGGGTAACTACATCCTGTCTTTCTCAAGGACCATCCCAGAATGTGGCACCCACTAGCCGTTAC
CATAGCAACTGCCTCTTTGCCCCACTTAATCCCATCCCGTCTGTTAAAAGGGCCCTATAGTTGGAGGTGG
GGGAGGTAGGAAGAGCGATGATCACTTGTGGACTAAGTTTGTTCGCATCCCCTTCTCCAACCCCCTCAGT
ACATCACCCTGGGGGAACAGGGTCCACTTGCTCCTGGGCCCACACAGTCCTGCAGTATTGTGTATATAAG
GCCAGGGCAAAGAGGAGCAGGTTTTAAAGTGAAAGGCAGGCAGGTGTTGGGGAGGCAGTTACCGGGGCAA
CGGGAACAGGGCGTTTCGGAGGTGGTTGCCATGGGGACCTGGATGCTGACGAAGGCTCGCGAGGCTGTGA
GCAGCCACAGTGCCCTGCTCAGAAGCCCCAAGCTCGTCAGTCAAGCCGGTTCTCCGTTTGCACTCAGGAG
CACGGGCAGGCGAGTGGCCCCTAGTTCTGGGGGCAGCTCGAATTCGCGGCCGCCACCATGGGATGTATCA
AATCGAAAGGTAAGGACAGCCTGTCAGGAAGTGGTTGCATTAAGAGCAAGGGAAAGGATTCGTTCTGCTA
TGAAAATGAAGTTGCCAGATCTGTGAGCAAGGGCGAGGAGCTGTTCACCGGGGTGGTGCCCATCCTGGTC
GAGCTGGACGGCGACGTAAACGGCCACAAGTTCAGCGTGTCCGGCGAGGGCGAGGGCGATGCCACCTACG
GCAAGCTGACCCTGAAGCTGATCTGCACCACCGGCAAGCTGCCCGTGCCCTGGCCCACCCTCGTGACCAC
CCTGGGCTACGGCCTGCAGTGCTTCGCCCGCTACCCCGACCACATGAAGCAGCACGACTTCTTCAAGTCC
GCCATGCCCGAAGGCTACGTCCAGGAGCGCACCATCTTCTTCAAGGACGACGGCAACTACAAGACCCGCG
CCGAGGTGAAGTTCGAGGGCGACACCCTGGTGAACCGCATCGAGCTGAAGGGCATCGACTTCAAGGAGGA
CGGCAACATCCTGGGGCACAAGCTGGAGTACAACTGGAACAGCCACAACGTCTATATCACCGCCGACAAG
CAGAAGAACGGCATCAAGGCCAACTTCAAGATCCGCCACAACATCGAGGACGGCGGCGTGCAGCTCGCCG
ACCACTACCAGCAGAACACCCCCATCGGCGACGGCCCCGTGCTGCTGCCCGACAACCACTACCTGAGCTA
CCAGTCCGCCCTGAGCAAAGACCCCAACGAGAAGCGCGATCACATGGTCCTGCTGGAGTTCGTGACCGCC
GCCGGGATCACTCTCGGCATGGACGAGCTGTACAAGCTCGAGAAGATGAAGCGGCTGGTGTACATCAGCA
AGATCAGCGGCCACCTGAGCCTGGAAGAGATCCAGCGGATCGGCAAGGTGTCCATCAAGAACAACCAGCG
GGACAACATCACCGGCGTGCTGCTGTACCTGCAGGGCCTGTTCTTCCAGATCCTGGAAGGCGAGAACGAG
AAGGTGGACAAGCTGTACAAGAAAATCCTGGTGGACGACCGGCACACCAACATCCTGTGCCTGAAAACCG
AGTACGACATCACCGACCGGATGTTCCCCAACTGGGCCATGAAAACCATCAACCTGAACGAGAACAGCGA
GCTGATGATCCAGCCCATCAAGAGCCTGCTGCAGACCATCACCCAGAGCCACCGGGTGCTGGAAAAGTAC
ATGCCCGCCAGAGTGATCTACCTGATCAACCAGGGCATCAACCCCCTGACCGTGGAGCCCCAGCTGGTCG
AGAAGATCATCTTCTTCAGCGACATCCTGGCCTTCAGCACCCTGACCGAGAAGCTGCCCGTGAACGAGGT
GGTCATCCTGGTCAACCGGTACTTCAGCATCTGCACCCGGATCATCAGCGCCTACGGCGGCGAAGTGACC
AAATATATTGGCGATTGCGTGATGGCCAGCTTCACCAAAGAGCAGGGCGACGCCGCCATCCGGACCAGCC
TGGACATCATCTCCGAGCTGAAGCAGCTGCGGCACCACGTGGAGGCCACCAACCCCCTGCACCTGCTGTA
CACCGGCATCGGCCTGAGCTACGGCCACGTGATCGAGGGCAACATGGGCAGCAGCCTGAAGATGGACCAC
ACCCTGCTGGGGGACGCCGTGAACGTGGCCGCCAGGCTGGAAGCCCTGACAAGACAGCTGCCCTACGCCC
TGGCCTTTACAGCCGGCGTGAAGAAGTGCTGCCAGGCCCAGTGGACCTTCATCAACCTGGGAGCCCACCA
GGTCAAGGGCAAGCAGGAAGCCATCGAGGTCTACACCGTGAATGAGGCCCAGAAGTACTACGACACCCTG
CAGATCACCCAGCTGATCCGGCAGACCCTGGAAAACGACAAGTAGACTAGTTAAGCTTATCGATAATCAA
CCTCTGGATTACAAAATTTGTGAAAGATTGACTGGTATTCTTAACTATGTTGCTCCTTTTACGCTATGTG
GATACGCTGCTTTAATGCCTTTGTATCATGCTATTGCTTCCCGTATGGCTTTCATTTTCTCCTCCTTGTA
TAAATCCTGGTTGCTGTCTCTTTATGAGGAGTTGTGGCCCGTTGTCAGGCAACGTGGCGTGGTGTGCACT
GTGTTTGCTGACGCAACCCCCACTGGTTGGGGCATTGCCACCACCTGTCAGCTCCTTTCCGGGACTTTCG
CTTTCCCCCTCCCTATTGCCACGGCGGAACTCATCGCCGCCTGCCTTGCCCGCTGCTGGACAGGGGCTCG
GCTGTTGGGCACTGACAATTCCGTGGTGTTGTCGGGGAAATCATCGTCCTTTCCTTGGCTGCTCGCCTGT
GTTGCCACCTGGATTCTGCGCGGGACGTCCTTCTGCTACGTCCCTTCGGCCCTCAATCCAGCGGACCTTC
CTTCCCGCGGCCTGCTGCCGGCTCTGCGGCCTCTTCCGCGTCTTCGCCTTCGCCCTCAGACGAGTCGGAT
CTCCCTTTGGGCCGCCTCCCCGCATCGATACCGTCGACCTCGAGACGCGATCGCGGCGCGCCATTCGATG
GCCTCTCTGGCCTCGACCTCGAGTCTAGAGATGATCTACGGGTGGCATCCCTGTGACCCCTCCCCAGTGC
CTCTCCTGGCCCTGGAAGTTGCCACTCCAGTGCCCACCAGCCTTGTCCTAATAAAATTAAGTTGCATCAT
TTTGTCTGACTAGGTGTCCTTCTATAATATTATGGGGTGGAGGGGGGTGGTATGGAGCAAGGGGCAAGTT
GGGAAGACAACCTGTAGGGCCTGCGGGGTCTATTGGGAACCAAGCTGGAGTGCAGTGGCACAATCTTGGC
TCACTGCAATCTCCGCCTCCTGGGTTCAAGCGATTCTCCTGCCTCAGCCTCCCGAGTTGTTGGGATTCCA
GGCATGCATGACCAGGCTCAGCTAATTTTTGTTTTTTTGGTAGAGACGGGGTTTCACCATATTGGCCAGG
CTGGTCTCCAACTCCTAATCTCAGGTGATCTACCCACCTTGGCCTCCCAAATTGCTGGGATTACAGGCGT
GAACCACTGCTCCCTTCCCTGTCCTTCTGATTTTGTAGGTAACCACGTGCGGACCGAGCGGCCGCAGGAA
CCCCTAGTGATGGAGTTGGCCACTCCCTCTCTGCGCGCTCGCTCGCTCACTGAGGCCGGGCGACCAAAGG
TCGCCCGACGCCCGGGCTTTGCCCGGGCGGCCTCAGTGAGCGAGCGAGCGCGCAGCTGCCTGCAGGGGCG
CCTGATGCGGTATTTTCTCCTTACGCATCTGTGCGGTATTTCACACCGCATA
[95 nt withheld, positions 4743-4837]
T
[46 nt withheld, positions 4839-4884]
C
[141 nt withheld, positions 4886-5026]
CCTTTGACGTTGGAGTCCACGTTCTTT
[37 nt withheld, positions 5054-5090]
ACTCTATCTCGGGCTATTCTTTTGATTTATAAGGGATTTTGCCGATTTCGGTCTATTGGTTAAAAAATGA
GCTGATTTAACAAAAATTTAACGCGAATTTTAACAAAATATTAACGTTTACAATTTTATGGTGCACTCTC
AGTACAATCTGCTCTGATGCCGCATAGTTAAGCCAGCCCCGACACCCGCCAACACCCGCTGACGCGCCCT
GACGGGCTTGTCTGCTCCCGGCATCCGCTTACAGACAAGCTGTGACCGTCTCCGGGAGCTGCATGTGTCA
GAGGTTTTCACCGTCATCACCGAAACGCGCGAGACGAAAGGGCCTCGTGATACGCCTATTTTTATAGGTT
AATGTCATGATAATAATGGTTTCTTAGACGTCAGGTGGCACTTTTCGGGGAAATGTGCGCGGAACCCCTA
TTTGTTTATTTTTCTAAATACATTCAAATATGTATCCGCTCATGAGACAATAACCCTGATAAATGCTTCA
ATAATATTGAAAAAGGAAGAGTATGAGTATTCAACATTTCCGTGTCGCCCTTATTCCCTTTTTTGCGGCA
TTTTGCCTTCCTGTTTTTGCTCACCCAGAAACGCTGGTGAAAGTAAAAGATGCTGAAGATCAGTTGGGTG
CACGAGTGGGTTACATCGAACTGGATCTCAACAGCGGTAAGATCCTTGAGAGTTTTCGCCCCGAAGAACG
TTTTCCAATGATGAGCACTTTTAAAGTTCTGCTATGTGGCGCGGTATTATCCCGTATTGACGCCGGGCAA
GAGCAACTCGGTCGCCGCATACACTATTCTCAGAATGACTTGGTTGAGTACTCACCAGTCACAGAAAAGC
ATCTTACGGATGGCATGACAGTAAGAGAATTATGCAGTGCTGCCATAACCATGAGTGATAACACTGCGGC
CAACTTACTTCTGACAACGATCGGAGGACCGAAGGAGCTAACCGCTTTTTTGCACAACATGGGGGATCAT
GTAACTCGCCTTGATCGTTGGGAACCGGAGCTGAATGAAGCCATACCAAACGACGAGCGTGACACCACGA
TGCCTGTAGCAATGGCAACAACGTTGCGCAAACTATTAACTGGCGAACTACTTACTCTAGCTTCCCGGCA
ACAATTAATAGACTGGATGGAGGCGGATAAAGTTGCAGGACCACTTCTGCGCTCGGCCCTTCCGGCTGGC
TGGTTTATTGCTGATAAATCTGGAGCCGGTGAGCGTGGGTCTCGCGGTATCATTGCAGCACTGGGGCCAG
ATGGTAAGCCCTCCCGTATCGTAGTTATCTACACGACGGGGAGTCAGGCAACTATGGATGAACGAAATAG
ACAGATCGCTGAGATAGGTGCCTCACTGATTAAGCATTGGTAACTGTCAGACCAAGTTTACTCATATATA
CTTTAGATTGATTTAAAACTTCATTTTTAATTTAAAAGGATCTAGGTGAAGATCCTTTTTGATAATCTCA
TGACCAAAATCCCTTAACGTGAGTTTTCGTTCCACTGAGCGTCAGACCCCGTAGAAAAGATCAAAGGATC
TTCTTGAGATCCTTTTTTTCTGCGCGTAATCTGCTGCTTGCAAACAAAAAAACCACCGCTACCAGCGGTG
GTTTGTTTGCCGGATCAAGAGCTACCAACTCTTTTTCCGAAGGTAACTGGCTTCAGCAGAGCGCAGATAC
CAAATACTGTTCTTCTAGTGTAGCCGTAGTTAGGCCACCACTTCAAGAACTCTGTAGCACCGCCTACATA
CCTCGCTCTGCTAATCCTGTTACCAGTGGCTGCTGCCAGTGGCGATAAGTCGTGTCTTACCGGGTTGGAC
TCAAGACGATAGTTACCGGATAAGGCGCAGCGGTCGGGCTGAACGGGGGGTTCGTGCACACAGCCCAGCT
TGGAGCGAACGACCTACACCGAACTGAGATACCTACAGCGTGAGCTATGAGAAAGCGCCACGCTTCCCGA
AGGGAGAAAGGCGGACAGGTATCCGGTAAGCGGCAGGGTCGGAACAGGAGAGCGCACGAGGGAGCTTCCA
GGGGGAAACGCCTGGTATCTTTATAGTCCTGTCGGGTTTCGCCACCTCTGACTTGAGCGTCGATTTTTGT
GATGCTCGTCAGGGGGGCGGAGCCTATGGAAAAACGCCAGCAACGCGGCCTTTTTACGGTTCCTGGCCTT
TTGCTGGCCTTTTGCTCACATGT
